Addgene plasmid #147735: pT7-EGFP-C1-HsNot1iso2-R2097DI2313R_U
Purpose: Mammalian Expression of HsNot1iso2-R2097DI2313R
Depositing lab: Elisa Izaurralde. Depositing organization: Max Planck Institute for Developmental Biology. Publication: Structure and assembly of the NOT module of the human CCR4-NOT complex. Boland A, Chen Y, Raisch T, Jonas S, Kuzuoglu-Ozturk D, Wohlbold L, Weichenrieder O, Izaurralde E. Nat Struct Mol Biol. 2013 Nov;20(11):1289-97. doi: 10.1038/nsmb.2681. Epub 2013 Oct 13. PubMed 24121232.
Backbone
  Vector backbone: Unknown
  Vector type: Mammalian Expression
Growth in bacteria
  Bacterial resistance: Kanamycin, 50 μg/mL
  Growth temperature: 37°C
  Growth strain: DH5alpha
  Copy number: High Copy
Gene/Insert
  Gene/Insert name: HsNot1iso2-R2097DI2313R
  Species: H. sapiens (human)
  Mutation: 4 silent and two non silent G917E and R2353Q mutations compared to the sequence of isoform 2 given by NCBI: EF553522.1.
  Entrez Gene: CNOT1 (a.k.a. AD-005, CDC39, HPE12, NOT1, NOT1H, VIBOS)
  Cloning method: Unknown
Terms and licenses: Academic/Nonprofit Terms; Industry Terms: Not Available to Industry
Depositor comments: Plasmids from this collection were made available to the research community and donated after the lab closed. Please note that the sequence provided by the depositing laboratory may be theoretical/predicted or based on Sanger sequencing results. There may be discrepancies between sequencing results obtained by Addgene and the depositor sequence. If an Addgene verified sequence is not available, please contact before placing your order to request that our lab fully sequence the plasmid.
How to cite: pT7-EGFP-C1-HsNot1iso2-R2097DI2313R_U was a gift from Elisa Izaurralde (Addgene plasmid # 147735 ; http://n2t.net/addgene:147735 ; RRID:Addgene_147735)
