[The description below was written by a language model from this plasmid's Addgene catalogue record and pLannotate feature annotations shown in this document.]
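Description:
pT7-EGFP-C1-HsNot1iso2-R2097DI2313R_U is an 11,871 nt mammalian expression plasmid encoding human CNOT1 (NOT1), isoform 2, fused to the C-terminus of EGFP. The catalogue lists the backbone as unknown, but the name and feature layout point to an EGFP-C1-type vector with an added T7 promoter. The CMV immediate-early enhancer and promoter drive transcription in mammalian cells. A bacteriophage T7 promoter sits just upstream of the EGFP coding sequence and could in principle support T7 polymerase-driven transcription. EGFP is followed by a short remnant of the multiple cloning site, then the roughly 7.1 kb CNOT1 open reading frame, and the unit ends at an SV40 polyadenylation signal. Short annotated fragments (an HIV-1 LTR piece, SV40 large T antigen and ble segments) are most likely sequence-similarity hits in backbone sequence rather than functional parts.

Propagation in E. coli relies on a high-copy ColE1/pUC-type origin and kanamycin selection. The NeoR/KanR gene is preceded by both a bacterial (AmpR) promoter and the SV40 early promoter and is terminated by the HSV TK poly(A) signal, so the same marker can provide G418 selection in mammalian cells. An f1 origin is also present.

CNOT1 is the scaffold subunit of the CCR4-NOT deadenylase complex. As the name indicates, the insert carries the substitutions R2097D and I2313R. The depositor also notes four silent changes and two non-silent changes (G917E and R2353Q) relative to the reference isoform 2 sequence. The record does not state what the two named mutations do. The associated work concerns the structure and assembly of the NOT module, so the plasmid probably served to express GFP-tagged mutant CNOT1 in human cells for interaction or localisation studies. The depositor sequence may be theoretical rather than fully verified.
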