Features (pLannotate 1.2.2; 17 found; start..end, strand, type, name):
     61..364     +  enhancer       CMV enhancer: human cytomegalovirus immediate early enhancer
    365..568     +  promoter       CMV promoter: human cytomegalovirus (CMV) immediate early promoter
    564..597     +  LTR            5' LTR (truncated) (fragment): truncated 5' long terminal repeat (LTR) from HIV-1
    613..631     +  promoter       T7 promoter: promoter for bacteriophage T7 RNA polymerase
    665..1381    +  CDS            EGFP: EGFP is a basic (constitutively fluorescent) green fluorescent protein published in 1996, derived from Aequorea victoria. It is reported to be a rapidly-maturing weak dimer with moderate acid sensitivity.
   1382..1402    +  misc_feature   MCS (fragment): multiple cloning site
   1403..8515    +  CDS            CNOT1: CNOT1_HUMAN - Also known as CDC39, KIAA1007, NOT1. Experimental evidence at protein level: Swiss-Prot protein existence level 1. Scaffolding component of the CCR4-NOT complex which is one of the major cellular mRNA deadenylases and is linked to various cellular processes including bulk mRNA degradation, miRNA-mediated repression, translational repression during translational initiation and general transcription regulation. Additional complex functions may be a consequence of its influence on mRNA expression. Its scaffolding function implies its interaction with the catalytic complex module and
   8519..8540    +  misc_feature   MCS (fragment): multiple cloning site
   8552..8636    +  CDS            large T antigen (fragment): large T antigen from SV40 (simian virus 40)
   8659..8780    +  polyA_signal   SV40 poly(A) signal: SV40 polyadenylation signal
   8814..9242    -  rep_origin     f1 ori (sequence partly withheld): f1 bacteriophage origin of replication; arrow indicates direction of (+) strand synthesis
   9269..9373    +  promoter       AmpR promoter: bla
   9375..9732    +  promoter       SV40 promoter: SV40 enhancer and early promoter
   9767..10561   +  CDS            NeoR/KanR: aminoglycoside phosphotransferase from Tn5; aph(3')-II (or nptII); confers resistance to neomycin, kanamycin, and G418 (Geneticin®)
  10582..10734   +  CDS            ble (fragment): BLE_KLEPN - Experimental evidence at protein level: Swiss-Prot protein existence level 1. Binding protein with a strong affinity to the bleomycin family of antibiotics. Binds to CL990; an antimitotic-antibiotic compound. From Klebsiella pneumoniae.
  10793..10840   +  polyA_signal   HSV TK poly(A) signal: herpes simplex virus thymidine kinase polyadenylation signal (Cole and Stacy, 1985)
  11169..11757   +  rep_origin     ori: high-copy-number ColE1/pMB1/pBR322/pUC origin of replication
>Addgene plasmid #147735 | pT7-EGFP-C1-HsNot1iso2-R2097DI2313R_U | depositor full sequence | sequence record 290182 | Full Sequence
TAGTTATTAATAGTAATCAATTACGGGGTCATTAGTTCATAGCCCATATATGGAGTTCCGCGTTACATAA
CTTACGGTAAATGGCCCGCCTGGCTGACCGCCCAACGACCCCCGCCCATTGACGTCAATAATGACGTATG
TTCCCATAGTAACGCCAATAGGGACTTTCCATTGACGTCAATGGGTGGAGTATTTACGGTAAACTGCCCA
CTTGGCAGTACATCAAGTGTATCATATGCCAAGTACGCCCCCTATTGACGTCAATGACGGTAAATGGCCC
GCCTGGCATTATGCCCAGTACATGACCTTATGGGACTTTCCTACTTGGCAGTACATCTACGTATTAGTCA
TCGCTATTACCATGGTGATGCGGTTTTGGCAGTACATCAATGGGCGTGGATAGCGGTTTGACTCACGGGG
ATTTCCAAGTCTCCACCCCATTGACGTCAATGGGAGTTTGTTTTGGCACCAAAATCAACGGGACTTTCCA
AAATGTCGTAACAACTCCGCCCCATTGACGCAAATGGGCGGTAGGCGTGTACGGTGGGAGGTCTATATAA
GCAGAGCTCTCTGGCTAACTAGAGAACCCACTGCTTACTGGCTTATCGAAATTAATACGACTCACTATAG
GGAGACCCAAGCTCTAGCGCTACCGGTCGCCACCATGGTGAGCAAGGGCGAGGAGCTGTTCACCGGGGTG
GTGCCCATCCTGGTCGAGCTGGACGGCGACGTAAACGGCCACAAGTTCAGCGTGTCCGGCGAGGGCGAGG
GCGATGCCACCTACGGCAAGCTGACCCTGAAGTTCATCTGCACCACCGGCAAGCTGCCCGTGCCCTGGCC
CACCCTCGTGACCACCCTGACCTACGGCGTGCAGTGCTTCAGCCGCTACCCCGACCACATGAAGCAGCAC
GACTTCTTCAAGTCCGCCATGCCCGAAGGCTACGTCCAGGAGCGCACCATCTTCTTCAAGGACGACGGCA
ACTACAAGACCCGCGCCGAGGTGAAGTTCGAGGGCGACACCCTGGTGAACCGCATCGAGCTGAAGGGCAT
CGACTTCAAGGAGGACGGCAACATCCTGGGGCACAAGCTGGAGTACAACTACAACAGCCACAACGTCTAT
ATCATGGCCGACAAGCAGAAGAACGGCATCAAGGTGAACTTCAAGATCCGCCACAACATCGAGGACGGCA
GCGTGCAGCTCGCCGACCACTACCAGCAGAACACCCCCATCGGCGACGGCCCCGTGCTGCTGCCCGACAA
CCACTACCTGAGCACCCAGTCCGCCCTGAGCAAAGACCCCAACGAGAAGCGCGATCACATGGTCCTGCTG
GAGTTCGTGACCGCCGCCGGGATCACTCTCGGCATGGACGAGCTGTACAAGTCCGGACTCAGATCTCGAG
CTATGAATCTTGACTCGCTCTCGCTGGCCTTGTCTCAAATCAGCTACCTGGTGGACAATTTAACCAAGAA
AAATTACCGAGCCAGCCAGCAGGAAATACAGCATATTGTGAATCGGCACGGTCCTGAGGCAGACAGGCAT
TTATTACGCTGCCTATTTTCGCATGTGGATTTCAGTGGCGATGGTAAAAGCAGTGGCAAAGATTTCCATC
AGACTCAGTTTCTGATTCAGGAGTGTGCGTTGCTGATTACAAAGCCAAATTTTATCTCGACGCTGTCCTA
TGCCATTGATAATCCATTGCACTATCAGAAGAGTTTAAAGCCTGCACCCCACTTATTTGCCCAGCTGAGT
AAAGTGCTCAAATTAAGCAAAGTACAAGAGGTAATTTTTGGCCTTGCCCTGTTGAATTCTTCCAGCTCAG
ATCTTAGAGGTTTCGCTGCCCAGTTTATCAAACAGAAGCTTCCAGATCTTCTGCGTTCTTACATTGACGC
AGACGTCAGTGGAAATCAAGAAGGTGGCTTCCAAGATATAGCAATAGAGGTCCTACACCTCCTCCTCTCC
CATCTCCTCTTTGGGCAGAAGGGAGCCTTTGGAGTTGGACAAGAACAGATAGACGCTTTTCTTAAGACGC
TGCGCAGAGATTTTCCCCAAGAACGCTGTCCCGTGGTGCTCGCACCACTTTTATACCCTGAAAAACGGGA
CATTCTAATGGACAGGATCCTGCCTGATTCCGGAGGGGTAGCTAAAACCATGATGGAGAGCTCTTTGGCT
GATTTCATGCAAGAAGTAGGCTATGGCTTTTGTGCAAGTATTGAAGAATGTCGCAATATAATCGTGCAGT
TTGGTGTTCGGGAGGTCACAGCTGCCCAGGTTGCAAGGGTTTTGGGAATGATGGCTCGAACTCATTCAGG
ATTAACAGATGGCATTCCATTACAGAGTATTTCTGCTCCGGGCAGTGGGATCTGGAGTGATGGGAAAGAT
AAAAGTGATGGAGCACAGGCACACACATGGAATGTAGAAGTCTTGATTGACGTTCTTAAAGAACTGAATC
CAAGTTTGAATTTCAAGGAAGTAACTTATGAACTGGACCATCCTGGATTTCAAATTCGTGACAGTAAAGG
ACTTCATAATGTGGTTTATGGCATTCAGAGGGGTTTGGGTATGGAAGTGTTCCCAGTAGACCTCATATAT
AGACCTTGGAAACATGCTGAAGGCCAGCTCTCCTTCATTCAACATTCCCTTATAAATCCAGAGATCTTCT
GTTTTGCTGACTATCCCTGTCATACTGTTGCCACTGATATTCTGAAAGCACCACCAGAGGATGACAATCG
AGAAATTGCCACATGGAAGAGCTTGGATTTGATTGAATCTCTGCTGAGGCTTGCAGAGGTTGGGCAGTAT
GAGCAAGTCAAACAGCTCTTCAGCTTCCCTATCAAACACTGTCCAGACATGCTGGTATTGGCCTTACTAC
AAATTAACACCTCTTGGCATACCTTGCGCCATGAACTTATCTCCACTCTGATGCCAATTTTCCTTGGAAA
CCATCCTAACTCAGCTATTATTTTGCACTATGCATGGCATGGGCAGGGACAGTCTCCCTCAATTCGCCAA
CTTATCATGCATGCAATGGCAGAATGGTACATGAGAGGGGAGCAGTATGATCAGGCCAAATTGTCTCGAA
TACTTGATGTGGCCCAGGACTTGAAGGCCTTGTCAATGCTGCTAAATGGTACTCCATTTGCCTTTGTTAT
TGACCTTGCTGCACTTGCTTCACGTCGTGAATACCTCAAACTTGATAAGTGGCTCACAGATAAAATTCGA
GAGCATGGGGAGCCTTTTATCCAGGCGTGTATGACTTTTTTAAAGAGACGGTGTCCTTCTATTTTGGGCG
GACTTGCCCCAGAAAAAGACCAGCCCAAAAGTGCTCAACTTCCTCCAGAAACTTTGGCGACAATGTTGGC
CTGTCTGCAAGCTTGTGCAGGGAGTGTTTCTCAGGAGCTATCAGAAACTATCCTCACCATGGTAGCCAAT
TGCAGTAATGTTATGAATAAGGCCAGACAACCACCACCTGGAGTTATGCCAAAAGGACGTCCTCCTAGTG
CTAGCAGCTTAGATGCCATTTCTCCTGTTCAGATTGACCCTCTTGCTGGAATGACATCTCTTAGTATAGG
TGGTTCAGCTGCCCCTCACACCCAGAGTATGCAGGGTTTTCCTCCAAATTTGGGTTCTGCATTCAGTACC
CCTCAGTCACCAGCAAAAGCATTTCCACCCCTTTCAACCCCCAATCAGACCACTGCATTCAGTGGTATTG
GAGGACTTTCATCACAGCTTCCAGTAGGTGGTCTTGGCACAGGCAGCCTGACTGGTATAGGAACTGGTGC
TCTTGGACTCCCTGCAGTGAATAACGACCCTTTTGTACAGAGGAAACTGGGCACCTCTGGACTGAATCAG
CCTACATTCCAGCAGACGGACTTGTCTCAGGTGTGGCCAGAGGCAAACCAGCACTTTAGTAAAGAGATAG
ATGATGAAGCAAACAGCTATTTCCAGCGAATATATAATCATCCACCACATCCAACCATGTCTGTTGATGA
GGTATTAGAAATGCTGCAGAGATTTAAAGACTCTACTATAAAGAGGGAACGAGAAGTATTTAACTGTATG
CTAAGGAACTTGTTTGAAGAATATCGTTTTTTTCCCCAGTATCCTGATAAAGAGTTACATATAACAGCCT
GCCTATTTGGTGGTATAATTGAGAAAGGACTGGTCACTTACATGGCACTAGGTCTGGCTCTACGATATGT
TCTTGAAGCCTTACGCAAGCCTTTTGGATCCAAAATGTATTATTTCGGGATTGCTGCACTAGATAGATTT
AAAAACAGATTGAAGGACTATCCCCAGTATTGTCAGCATTTGGCTTCTATCAGTCACTTTATGCAATTTC
CACATCATTTACAGGAGTATATTGAGTATGGACAGCAGTCTAGAGATCCTCCTGTGAAAATGCAAGGCTC
TATCACAACCCCTGGAAGTATTGCACTGGCTCAGGCCCAGGCTCAGGCCCAGGTTCCAGCAAAAGCTCCT
CTTGCTGGTCAAGTTAGCACTATGGTAACCACCTCAACAACTACCACTGTTGCTAAAACGGTTACGGTCA
CCAGGCCAACTGGAGTCAGCTTTAAGAAAGATGTGCCACCTTCTATTAATACTACAAATATAGATACGTT
GCTTGTGGCCACAGATCAAACTGAGAGAATTGTGGAGCCCCCAGAAAATATCCAGGAGAAAATTGCTTTT
ATTTTCAATAATCTCTCACAGTCAAATATGACACAAAAGGTTGAAGAGCTAAAGGAAACGGTGAAAGAAG
AATTTATGCCTTGGGTTTCACAGTATCTGGTTATGAAGAGAGTCAGTATTGAGCCAAACTTTCATAGCCT
GTATTCAAACTTCCTTGACACGCTGAAGAATCCTGAATTTAACAAGATGGTTCTGAATGAGACCTACAGA
AACATTAAAGTGCTCCTGACCTCTGATAAAGCTGCAGCCAATTTCTCAGATCGTTCTTTGCTGAAGAACT
TGGGACATTGGCTAGGAATGATCACATTAGCTAAAAACAAACCCATCTTACACACTGACTTGGATGTGAA
ATCATTGCTGCTAGAGGCTTATGTTAAAGGACAACAAGAATTGCTCTATGTAGTGCCCTTTGTTGCCAAA
GTCTTAGAATCTAGCATTCGTAGTGTGGTTTTTAGGCCACCAAACCCTTGGACAATGGCAATTATGAATG
TATTAGCTGAGCTACATCAGGAGCATGACTTAAAGTTAAACTTGAAGTTTGAAATCGAGGTTCTCTGCAA
GAACCTTGCATTAGACATCAATGAGCTAAAACCTGGAAACCTCCTAAAGGATAAAGATCGCCTGAAGAAT
TTAGATGAGCAACTCTCTGCTCCAAAGAAAGATGTCAAGCAGCCAGAAGAACTCCCTCCCATCACAACCA
CAACAACTTCTACTACACCAGCTACCAACACCACTTGTACAGCCACGGTTCCACCACAGCCACAGTACAG
CTACCACGACATCAATGTCTATTCCCTTGCGGGCTTGGCACCACACATTACTCTAAATCCAACAATTCCC
TTGTTTCAGGCCCATCCACAGTTGAAGCAGTGTGTGCGTCAGGCAATTGAACGGGCTGTCCAGGAGCTGG
TCCATCCTGTGGTGGATCGATCAATTAAGATTGCCATGACTACTTGTGAGCAAATAGTCAGGAAGGATTT
TGCCCTGGATTCGGAGGAATCTCGAATGCGAATAGCAGCTCATCACATGATGCGTAACTTGACAGCTGGA
ATGGCTATGATTACATGCAGGGAACCTTTGCTCATGAGCATATCTACCAACTTAAAAAACAGTTTTGCCT
CAGCCCTTCGTACTGCTTCCCCACAACAAAGAGAAATGATGGATCAGGCAGCTGCTCAATTAGCTCAGGA
CAATTGTGAGTTGGCTTGCTGTTTTATTCAGAAGACTGCAGTAGAAAAAGCAGGCCCTGAGATGGACAAG
AGATTAGCAACTGAATTTGAGCTGAGAAAACATGCTAGGCAAGAAGGACGCAGATACTGTGATCCTGTTG
TTTTAACATATCAAGCTGAACGGATGCCAGAGCAAATCAGGCTGAAAGTTGGTGGTGTGGACCCAAAGCA
GTTGGCTGTTTACGAAGAGTTTGCACGCAATGTTCCTGGCTTCTTACCTACAAATGACTTAAGTCAGCCC
ACGGGATTTTTAGCCCAGCCCATGAAGCAAGCTTGGGCAACAGATGATGTAGCTCAGATTTATGATAAGT
GTATTACAGAACTGGAGCAACATCTACATGCCATCCCACCAACTTTGGCCATGAACCCTCAAGCTCAGGC
TCTTCGAAGTCTCTTGGAGGTTGTAGTTTTATCTCGAAACTCTCGGGATGCCATAGCTGCTCTTGGATTG
CTCCAAAAGGCTGTAGAGGGCTTACTAGATGCCACAAGTGGTGCTGATGCTGACCTTCTGCTGCGCTACA
GGGAATGCCACCTCTTGGTCCTAAAAGCTCTGCAGGATGGCCGGGCATATGGGTCTCCATGGTGCAACAA
ACAGATCACAAGGTGCCTAATTGAATGTCGAGATGAATATAAATATAATGTGGAGGCTGTGGAGCTGCTA
ATTCGCAATCATTTGGTTAATATGCAGCAGTATGATCTTCACCTAGCGCAGTCAATGGAGAATGGCTTAA
ACTACATGGCTGTGGCATTTGCTATGCAGTTAGTAAAAATCCTGCTGGTGGATGAAAGGAGTGTTGCTCA
TGTTACTGAGGCAGATCTGTTCCACACCATTGAAACCCTCATGAGGATTAATGCTCATTCCAGAGGCAAT
GCTCCAGAAGGATTGCCCCAGCTGATGGAAGTAGTGCGATCCAACTATGAAGCAATGATTGATCGTGCTC
ATGGAGGCCCAAACTTTATGATGCATTCTGGGATCTCTCAAGCCTCAGAGTATGATGACCCTCCAGGCCT
GAGGGAGAAGGCAGAGTATCTTCTGAGGGAATGGGTGAATCTCTACCATTCAGCAGCAGCTGGCCGCGAC
AGTACCAAAGCTTTCTCTGCATTTGTTGGACAGATGCACCAGCAAGGAATACTGAAGACCGATGATCTCA
TAACAAGGTTCTTTCGTCTGTGTACTGAAATGTGTGTTGAAATCAGTTACCGTGCTCAGGCTGAGCAGCA
GCACAATCCTGCTGCCAATCCCACCATGATCCGAGCCAAGTGCTATCACAACCTGGATGCCTTTGTTCGA
CTCATTGCACTGCTCGTGAAACACTCAGGGGAGGCCACCAACACTGTCACAAAGATTAATCTGCTGAACA
AGGTCCTTGGTATAGTAGTGGGAGTTCTCCTTCAGGATCATGATGTTCGTCAGAGTGAATTTCAGCAACT
TCCCTACCATCGAATTTTTATCATGCTTCTCTTGGAACTCAATGCACCTGAGCATGTGTTGGAAACCATT
AATTTCCAGACACTTACAGCTTTCTGCAATACATTCCACATCTTGAGGCCTACCAAAGCTCCTGGCTTTG
TATATGCCTGGCTTGAACTGATTTCCCATCGGATATTTATTGCAAGAATGCTGGCACATACGCCACAGCA
GAAGGGGTGGCCTATGTATGCACAGCTACTGATTGATTTATTCAAATATTTAGCGCCTTTCCTTAGAAAT
GTGGAACTCACCAAACCTATGCAAATCCTCTACAAGGGCACTTTAGATGTGCTGCTGGTTCTTTTGCATG
ATTTCCCAGAGTTCCTTTGTGATTACCATTATGGGTTCTGTGATGTGATCCCACCTAATTGTATCCAGTT
AAGAAATTTGATCCTGAGTGCCTTTCCAAGAAACATGAGGCTCCCCGACCCATTCACTCCTAATCTAAAG
GTGGACATGTTGAGTGAAATTAACATTGCTCCCCGGATTCTCACCAATTTCACTGGAGTAATGCCACCTC
AGTTCAAAAAGGATTTGGATTCCTATCTTAAAACTCGATCACCAGTCACTTTCCTGTCTGATCTGCGCAG
CAACCTACAGGTATCCAATGAACCTGGGAATCGCTACAACCTCCAGCTCATCAATGCACTGGTGCTCTAT
GTCGGGACTCAGGCCATTGCGCACATCCACAACAAGGGCAGCACACCTTCAATGAGCACCATCACTCACT
CAGCACACATGGATATCTTCCAGAATTTGGCTGTGGACTTGGACACTGAGGGTCGCTATCTCTTTTTGAA
TGCAATTGCAAATCAGCTCCGGTACCCAAATAGCCACACTCACTACTTCAGTTGCACCATGCTGTACCTT
TTTGCAGAGGCCAATACGGAAGCCATCCAAGAACAGATCACAAGAGTTCTCTTGGAACGGTTGCGTGTAA
ATAGGCCACATCCTTGGGGTCTTCTTATTACCTTCATTGAGCTGATTAAAAACCCAGCGTTTAAGTTCTG
GAACCATGAATTTGTACACTGTGCCCCAGAAATCGAAAAGTTATTCCAGTCGGTCGCACAGTGCTGCATG
GGACAGAAGCAGGCCCAGCAAGTAATGGAAGGGACAGGTGCCAGTTAGCCGCGGGCCCGGGATCCACCGG
ATCTAGATAACTGATCATAATCAGCCATACCACATTTGTAGAGGTTTTACTTGCTTTAAAAAACCTCCCA
CACCTCCCCCTGAACCTGAAACATAAAATGAATGCAATTGTTGTTGTTAACTTGTTTATTGCAGCTTATA
ATGGTTACAAATAAAGCAATAGCATCACAAATTTCACAAATAAAGCATTTTTTTCACTGCATTCTAGTTG
TGGTTTGTCCAAACTCATCAATGTATCTTAACGCGTAAATTGTAAGCGTTAATATTTTGTTAAAATTCGC
GTTAAATTTTTGTTAAATCAGCTCATTTTTTAACCAATAGGCCGAAATCGGCAAAATCCCTTATAAATCA
AAAGAATAGACCGAGATAGGGT
[37 nt withheld, positions 8913-8949]
AAAGAACGTGGACTCCAACGTCAAAGG
[49 nt withheld, positions 8977-9025]
T
[91 nt withheld, positions 9027-9117]
G
[124 nt withheld, positions 9119-9242]
CAGGTGGCACTTTTCGGGGAAATGTGCGCGGAACCCCTATTTGTTTATTTTTCTAAATACATTCAAATAT
GTATCCGCTCATGAGACAATAACCCTGATAAATGCTTCAATAATATTGAAAAAGGAAGAGTCCTGAGGCG
GAAAGAACCAGCTGTGGAATGTGTGTCAGTTAGGGTGTGGAAAGTCCCCAGGCTCCCCAGCAGGCAGAAG
TATGCAAAGCATGCATCTCAATTAGTCAGCAACCAGGTGTGGAAAGTCCCCAGGCTCCCCAGCAGGCAGA
AGTATGCAAAGCATGCATCTCAATTAGTCAGCAACCATAGTCCCGCCCCTAACTCCGCCCATCCCGCCCC
TAACTCCGCCCAGTTCCGCCCATTCTCCGCCCCATGGCTGACTAATTTTTTTTATTTATGCAGAGGCCGA
GGCCGCCTCGGCCTCTGAGCTATTCCAGAAGTAGTGAGGAGGCTTTTTTGGAGGCCTAGGCTTTTGCAAA
GATCGATCAAGAGACAGGATGAGGATCGTTTCGCATGATTGAACAAGATGGATTGCACGCAGGTTCTCCG
GCCGCTTGGGTGGAGAGGCTATTCGGCTATGACTGGGCACAACAGACAATCGGCTGCTCTGATGCCGCCG
TGTTCCGGCTGTCAGCGCAGGGGCGCCCGGTTCTTTTTGTCAAGACCGACCTGTCCGGTGCCCTGAATGA
ACTGCAAGACGAGGCAGCGCGGCTATCGTGGCTGGCCACGACGGGCGTTCCTTGCGCAGCTGTGCTCGAC
GTTGTCACTGAAGCGGGAAGGGACTGGCTGCTATTGGGCGAAGTGCCGGGGCAGGATCTCCTGTCATCTC
ACCTTGCTCCTGCCGAGAAAGTATCCATCATGGCTGATGCAATGCGGCGGCTGCATACGCTTGATCCGGC
TACCTGCCCATTCGACCACCAAGCGAAACATCGCATCGAGCGAGCACGTACTCGGATGGAAGCCGGTCTT
GTCGATCAGGATGATCTGGACGAAGAGCATCAGGGGCTCGCGCCAGCCGAACTGTTCGCCAGGCTCAAGG
CGAGCATGCCCGACGGCGAGGATCTCGTCGTGACCCATGGCGATGCCTGCTTGCCGAATATCATGGTGGA
AAATGGCCGCTTTTCTGGATTCATCGACTGTGGCCGGCTGGGTGTGGCGGACCGCTATCAGGACATAGCG
TTGGCTACCCGTGATATTGCTGAAGAGCTTGGCGGCGAATGGGCTGACCGCTTCCTCGTGCTTTACGGTA
TCGCCGCTCCCGATTCGCAGCGCATCGCCTTCTATCGCCTTCTTGACGAGTTCTTCTGAGCGGGACTCTG
GGGTTCGAAATGACCGACCAAGCGACGCCCAACCTGCCATCACGAGATTTCGATTCCACCGCCGCCTTCT
ATGAAAGGTTGGGCTTCGGAATCGTTTTCCGGGACGCCGGCTGGATGATCCTCCAGCGCGGGGATCTCAT
GCTGGAGTTCTTCGCCCACCCTAGGGGGAGGCTAACTGAAACACGGAAGGAGACAATACCGGAAGGAACC
CGCGCTATGACGGCAATAAAAAGACAGAATAAAACGCACGGTGTTGGGTCGTTTGTTCATAAACGCGGGG
TTCGGTCCCAGGGCTGGCACTCTGTCGATACCCCACCGAGACCCCATTGGGGCCAATACGCCCGCGTTTC
TTCCTTTTCCCCACCCCACCCCCCAAGTTCGGGTGAAGGCCCAGGGCTCGCAGCCAACGTCGGGGCGGCA
GGCCCTGCCATAGCCTCAGGTTACTCATATATACTTTAGATTGATTTAAAACTTCATTTTTAATTTAAAA
GGATCTAGGTGAAGATCCTTTTTGATAATCTCATGACCAAAATCCCTTAACGTGAGTTTTCGTTCCACTG
AGCGTCAGACCCCGTAGAAAAGATCAAAGGATCTTCTTGAGATCCTTTTTTTCTGCGCGTAATCTGCTGC
TTGCAAACAAAAAAACCACCGCTACCAGCGGTGGTTTGTTTGCCGGATCAAGAGCTACCAACTCTTTTTC
CGAAGGTAACTGGCTTCAGCAGAGCGCAGATACCAAATACTGTCCTTCTAGTGTAGCCGTAGTTAGGCCA
CCACTTCAAGAACTCTGTAGCACCGCCTACATACCTCGCTCTGCTAATCCTGTTACCAGTGGCTGCTGCC
AGTGGCGATAAGTCGTGTCTTACCGGGTTGGACTCAAGACGATAGTTACCGGATAAGGCGCAGCGGTCGG
GCTGAACGGGGGGTTCGTGCACACAGCCCAGCTTGGAGCGAACGACCTACACCGAACTGAGATACCTACA
GCGTGAGCTATGAGAAAGCGCCACGCTTCCCGAAGGGAGAAAGGCGGACAGGTATCCGGTAAGCGGCAGG
GTCGGAACAGGAGAGCGCACGAGGGAGCTTCCAGGGGGAAACGCCTGGTATCTTTATAGTCCTGTCGGGT
TTCGCCACCTCTGACTTGAGCGTCGATTTTTGTGATGCTCGTCAGGGGGGCGGAGCCTATGGAAAAACGC
CAGCAACGCGGCCTTTTTACGGTTCCTGGCCTTTTGCTGGCCTTTTGCTCACATGTTCTTTCCTGCGTTA
TCCCCTGATTCTGTGGATAACCGTATTACCGCCATGCAT
